>Addgene plasmid #124650 | pAAV-CamKIIa-C1V1(t/t)-mScarlet-KV2.1 | addgene full sequence | sequence record 242017 | Addgene NGS Result
GGTTCCTGGCCTTTTGCTGGCCTTTTGCTCACATGTCCTGCAGGCAGCTGCGCGCTCGCTCGCTCACTGA
GGCCGCCCGGGCGTCGGGCGACCTTTGGTCGCCCGGCCTCAGTGAGCGAGCGAGCGCGCAGAGAGGGAGT
GGCCAACTCCATCACTAGGGGTTCCTGCGGCCGCACGCGTTTAACATTATGGCCTTAGGTCACTTCATCT
CCATGGGGTTCTTCTTCTGATTTTCTAGAAAATGAGATGGGGGTGCAGAGAGCTTCCTCAGTGACCTGCC
CAGGGTCACATCAGAAATGTCAGAGCTAGAACTTGAACTCAGATTACTAATCTTAAATTCCATGCCTTGG
GGGCATGCAAGTACGATATACAGAAGGAGTGAACTCATTAGGGCAGATGACCAATGAGTTTAGGAAAGAA
GAGTCCAGGGCAGGGTACATCTACACCACCCGCCCAGCCCTGGGTGAGTCCAGCCACGTTCACCTCATTA
TAGTTGCCTCTCTCCAGTCCTACCTTGACGGGAAGCACAAGCAGAAACTGGGACAGGAGCCCCAGGAGAC
CAAATCTTCATGGTCCCTCTGGGAGGATGGGTGGGGAGAGCTGTGGCAGAGGCCTCAGGAGGGGCCCTGC
TGCTCAGTGGTGACAGATAGGGGTGAGAAAGCAGACAGAGTCATTCCGTCAGCATTCTGGGTCTGTTTGG
TACTTCTTCTCACGCTAAGGTGGCGGTGTGATATGCACAATGGCTAAAAAGCAGGGAGAGCTGGAAAGAA
ACAAGGACAGAGACAGAGGCCAAGTCAACCAGACCAATTCCCAGAGGAAGCAAAGAAACCATTACAGAGA
CTACAAGGGGGAAGGGAAGGAGAGATGAATTAGCTTCCCCTGTAAACCTTAGAACCCAGCTGTTGCCAGG
GCAACGGGGCAATACCTGTCTCTTCAGAGGAGATGAAGTTGCCAGGGTAACTACATCCTGTCTTTCTCAA
GGACCATCCCAGAATGTGGCACCCACTAGCCGTTACCATAGCAACTGCCTCTTTGCCCCACTTAATCCCA
TCCCGTCTGTTAAAAGGGCCCTATAGTTGGAGGTGGGGGAGGTAGGAAGAGCGATGATCACTTGTGGACT
AAGTTTGTTCGCATCCCCTTCTCCAACCCCCTCAGTACATCACCCTGGGGGAACAGGGTCCACTTGCTCC
TGGGCCCACACAGTCCTGCAGTATTGTGTATATAAGGCCAGGGCAAAGAGGAGCAGGTTTTAAAGTGAAA
GGCAGGCAGGTGTTGGGGAGGCAGTTACCGGGGCAACGGGAACAGGGCGTTTCGGAGGTGGTTGCCATGG
GGACCTGGATGCTGACGAAGGCTCGCGAGGCTGTGAGCAGCCACAGTGCCCTGCTCAGAAGCCCCAAGCT
CGTCAGTCAAGCCGGTTCTCCGTTTGCACTCAGGAGCACGGGCAGGCGAGTGGCCCCTAGTTCTGGGGGC
AGCTCTAGAGCGGTACCGGATCCCCGGGTACCGGTAGGCCACCATGTCGCGGAGGCCATGGCTTCTTGCC
CTAGCGCTGGCAGTGGCGCTGGCGGCCGGCAGCGCAGGAGCCTCGACTGGCAGTGACGCGACGGTGCCGG
TCGCGACTCAGGATGGCCCCGACTACGTTTTCCACCGTGCCCACGAGCGCATGCTCTTCCAAACCTCATA
CACTCTTGAGAACAATGGTTCTGTTATTTGCATCCCGAACAACGGCCAGTGCTTCTGCTTGGCTTGGCTT
AAATCCAACGGAACAAATGCCGAGAAGTTGGCTGCCAACATTCTGCAGTGGATTACTTTTGCGCTTTCAG
CGCTCTGCCTGATGTTCTACGGCTACCAGACCTGGAAGTCTACTTGCGGCTGGGAGACCATTTACGTGGC
CACGATCGAGATGATCAAGTTCATCATCGAGTATTTCCATGAGTTTGACGAACCTGCGGTGATCTACTCA
TCCAACGGCAACAAGACCGTGTGGCTTCGTTACGCGACCTGGCTGCTCACCTGCCCGGTCCTTCTGATCC
ATCTGAGCAACCTCACAGGCCTGAAGGACGATTATAGCAAAAGGACTATGGGCCTGTTGGTTTCTGATGT
GGGATGCATCGTGTGGGGCGCAACCAGCGCCATGTGTACGGGGTGGACGAAGATCCTGTTCTTCCTCATC
TCATTGAGCTATGGTATGTATACCTATTTTCATGCTGCTAAAGTTTATATCGAAGCATTCCACACAGTTC
CAAAAGGGATTTGTCGAGAACTGGTCCGAGTGATGGCCTGGACATTCTTTGTGGCTTGGGGAATGTTTCC
AGTCCTGTTTCTGCTGGGCACGGAAGGATTCGGTCATATCAGCCCTTATGGATCTGCCATTGGGCACTCC
ATCCTCGACCTGATTGCAAAGAACATGTGGGGTGTGCTGGGGAATTACCTGCGCGTCAAAATCCACGAGC
ACATCCTGTTGTATGGCGACATCAGAAAGAAGCAGAAAATTACGATCGCCGGCCAAGAGATGGAGGTTGA
GACACTGGTGGCTGAAGAGGAGGACGCGGCCGCCCAGTCCCAGCCCATCCTCAACACCAAGGAGATGGCC
CCGCAGAGCAAGCCTCCAGAGGAGCTGGAGATGAGCAGCATGCCCAGCCCCGTGGCCCCTCTGCCCGCAC
GCACGGAGGGCGTCATCGACATGCGGAGCATGTCCAGCATTGACAGCTTCATCAGCTGTGCCACGGACTT
CCCTGAAGCCACCAGATTCGTGAGCAAGGGCGAGGCAGTGATCAAGGAGTTCATGCGGTTCAAGGTGCAC
ATGGAGGGCTCCATGAACGGCCACGAGTTCGAGATCGAGGGCGAGGGCGAGGGCCGCCCCTACGAGGGCA
CCCAGACCGCCAAGCTGAAGGTGACCAAGGGTGGCCCCCTGCCCTTCTCCTGGGACATCCTGTCCCCTCA
GTTCATGTACGGCTCCAGGGCCTTCACCAAGCACCCCGCCGACATCCCCGACTACTATAAGCAGTCCTTC
CCCGAGGGCTTCAAGTGGGAGCGCGTGATGAACTTCGAGGACGGCGGCGCCGTGACCGTGACCCAGGACA
CCTCCCTGGAGGACGGCACCCTGATCTACAAGGTGAAGCTCCGCGGCACCAACTTCCCTCCTGACGGCCC
CGTAATGCAGAAGAAGACAATGGGCTGGGAAGCGTCCACCGAGCGGTTGTACCCCGAGGACGGCGTGCTG
AAGGGCGACATTAAGATGGCCCTGCGCCTGAAGGACGGCGGCCGCTACCTGGCGGACTTCAAGACCACCT
ACAAGGCCAAGAAGCCCGTGCAGATGCCCGGCGCCTACAACGTCGACCGCAAGTTGGACATCACCTCCCA
CAACGAGGACTACACCGTGGTGGAACAGTACGAACGCTCCGAGGGCCGCCACTCCACCGGCGGCATGGAC
GAGCTGTACAAGTAAGAATTCGATATCAAGCTTATCGATAATCAACCTCTGGATTACAAAATTTGTGAAA
GATTGACTGGTATTCTTAACTATGTTGCTCCTTTTACGCTATGTGGATACGCTGCTTTAATGCCTTTGTA
TCATGCTATTGCTTCCCGTATGGCTTTCATTTTCTCCTCCTTGTATAAATCCTGGTTGCTGTCTCTTTAT
GAGGAGTTGTGGCCCGTTGTCAGGCAACGTGGCGTGGTGTGCACTGTGTTTGCTGACGCAACCCCCACTG
GTTGGGGCATTGCCACCACCTGTCAGCTCCTTTCCGGAACTTTCGCTTTCCCCCTCCCTATTGCCACGGC
GGAACTCATCGCCGCCTGCCTTGCCCGCTGCTGGACAGGGGCTCGGCTGTTGGGCACTGACAATTCCGTG
GTGTTGTCGGGGAAATCATCGTCCTTTCCTTGGCTGCTCGCCTATGTTGCCACCTGGATTCTGCGCGGGA
CGTCCTTCTGCTACGTCCCTTCGGCCCTCAATCCAGCGGACCTTCCTTCCCGCGGCCTGCTGCCGGCTCT
GCGGCCTCTTCCGCGTCTTCGCCTTCGCCCTCAGACGAGTCGGATCTCCCTTTGGGCCGCCTCCCCGCAT
CGATACCGAGCGCTGCTCGAGAGATCTACGGGTGGCATCCCTGTGACCCCTCCCCAGTGCCTCTCCTGGC
CCTGGAAGTTGCCACTCCAGTGCCCACCAGCCTTGTCCTAATAAAATTAAGTTGCATCATTTTGTCTGAC
TAGGTGTCCTTCTATAATATTATGGGGTGGAGGGGGGTGGTATGGAGCAAGGGGCAAGTTGGGAAGACAA
CCTGTAGGGCCTGCGGGGTCTATTGGGAACCAAGCTGGAGTGCAGTGGCACAATCTTGGCTCACTGCAAT
CTCCGCCTCCTGGGTTCAAGCGATTCTCCTGCCTCAGCCTCCCGAGTTGTTGGGATTCCAGGCATGCATG
ACCAGGCTCAGCTAATTTTTGTTTTTTTGGTAGAGACGGGGTTTCACCATATTGGCCAGGCTGGTCTCCA
ACTCCTAATCTCAGGTGATCTACCCACCTTGGCCTCCCAAATTGCTGGGATTACAGGCGTGAACCACTGC
TCCCTTCCCTGTCCTTCTGATTTTGTAGGTAACCACGTGCGGACCGAGCGGCCGCAGGAACCCCTAGTGA
TGGAGTTGGCCACTCCCTCTCTGCGCGCTCGCTCGCTCACTGAGGCCGGGCGACCAAAGGTCGCCCGACG
CCCGGGCTTTGCCCGGGCGGCCTCAGTGAGCGAGCGAGCGCGCAGCTGCCTGCAGGGGCGCCTGATGCGG
TATTTTCTCCTTACGCATCTGTGCGGTATTTCACACCGCATA
[95 nt withheld, positions 4803-4897]
T
[46 nt withheld, positions 4899-4944]
C
[141 nt withheld, positions 4946-5086]
CCTTTGACGTTGGAGTCCACGTTCTTT
[37 nt withheld, positions 5114-5150]
ACTCTATCTCGGGCTATTCTTTTGATTTATAAGGGATTTTGCCGATTTCGGTCTATTGGTTAAAAAATGA
GCTGATTTAACAAAAATTTAACGCGAATTTTAACAAAATATTAACGTTTACAATTTTATGGTGCACTCTC
AGTACAATCTGCTCTGATGCCGCATAGTTAAGCCAGCCCCGACACCCGCCAACACCCGCTGACGCGCCCT
GACGGGCTTGTCTGCTCCCGGCATCCGCTTACAGACAAGCTGTGACCGTCTCCGGGAGCTGCATGTGTCA
GAGGTTTTCACCGTCATCACCGAAACGCGCGAGACGAAAGGGCCTCGTGATACGCCTATTTTTATAGGTT
AATGTCATGATAATAATGGTTTCTTAGACGTCAGGTGGCACTTTTCGGGGAAATGTGCGCGGAACCCCTA
TTTGTTTATTTTTCTAAATACATTCAAATATGTATCCGCTCATGAGACAATAACCCTGATAAATGCTTCA
ATAATATTGAAAAAGGAAGAGTATGAGTATTCAACATTTCCGTGTCGCCCTTATTCCCTTTTTTGCGGCA
TTTTGCCTTCCTGTTTTTGCTCACCCAGAAACGCTGGTGAAAGTAAAAGATGCTGAAGATCAGTTGGGTG
CACGAGTGGGTTACATCGAACTGGATCTCAACAGCGGTAAGATCCTTGAGAGTTTTCGCCCCGAAGAACG
TTTTCCAATGATGAGCACTTTTAAAGTTCTGCTATGTGGCGCGGTATTATCCCGTATTGACGCCGGGCAA
GAGCAACTCGGTCGCCGCATACACTATTCTCAGAATGACTTGGTTGAGTACTCACCAGTCACAGAAAAGC
ATCTTACGGATGGCATGACAGTAAGAGAATTATGCAGTGCTGCCATAACCATGAGTGATAACACTGCGGC
CAACTTACTTCTGACAACGATCGGAGGACCGAAGGAGCTAACCGCTTTTTTGCACAACATGGGGGATCAT
GTAACTCGCCTTGATCGTTGGGAACCGGAGCTGAATGAAGCCATACCAAACGACGAGCGTGACACCACGA
TGCCTGTAGCAATGGCAACAACGTTGCGCAAACTATTAACTGGCGAACTACTTACTCTAGCTTCCCGGCA
ACAATTAATAGACTGGATGGAGGCGGATAAAGTTGCAGGACCACTTCTGCGCTCGGCCCTTCCGGCTGGC
TGGTTTATTGCTGATAAATCTGGAGCCGGTGAGCGTGGGTCTCGCGGTATCATTGCAGCACTGGGGCCAG
ATGGTAAGCCCTCCCGTATCGTAGTTATCTACACGACGGGGAGTCAGGCAACTATGGATGAACGAAATAG
ACAGATCGCTGAGATAGGTGCCTCACTGATTAAGCATTGGTAACTGTCAGACCAAGTTTACTCATATATA
CTTTAGATTGATTTAAAACTTCATTTTTAATTTAAAAGGATCTAGGTGAAGATCCTTTTTGATAATCTCA
TGACCAAAATCCCTTAACGTGAGTTTTCGTTCCACTGAGCGTCAGACCCCGTAGAAAAGATCAAAGGATC
TTCTTGAGATCCTTTTTTTCTGCGCGTAATCTGCTGCTTGCAAACAAAAAAACCACCGCTACCAGCGGTG
GTTTGTTTGCCGGATCAAGAGCTACCAACTCTTTTTCCGAAGGTAACTGGCTTCAGCAGAGCGCAGATAC
CAAATACTGTTCTTCTAGTGTAGCCGTAGTTAGGCCACCACTTCAAGAACTCTGTAGCACCGCCTACATA
CCTCGCTCTGCTAATCCTGTTACCAGTGGCTGCTGCCAGTGGCGATAAGTCGTGTCTTACCGGGTTGGAC
TCAAGACGATAGTTACCGGATAAGGCGCAGCGGTCGGGCTGAACGGGGGGTTCGTGCACACAGCCCAGCT
TGGAGCGAACGACCTACACCGAACTGAGATACCTACAGCGTGAGCTATGAGAAAGCGCCACGCTTCCCGA
AGGGAGAAAGGCGGACAGGTATCCGGTAAGCGGCAGGGTCGGAACAGGAGAGCGCACGAGGGAGCTTCCA
GGGGGAAACGCCTGGTATCTTTATAGTCCTGTCGGGTTTCGCCACCTCTGACTTGAGCGTCGATTTTTGT
GATGCTCGTCAGGGGGGCGGAGCCTATGGAAAAACGCCAGCAACGCGGCCTTTTTAC
Features (pLannotate 1.2.2; 16 found; start..end, strand, type, name):
     48..75      +  repeat_region  AAV2 ITR (fragment): inverted terminal repeat of adeno-associated virus serotype 2 inverted
    104..131     +  repeat_region  AAV2 ITR (fragment): inverted terminal repeat of adeno-associated virus serotype 2 inverted
    185..1473    +  promoter       CaMKII promoter: promoter for the mouse calcium/calmodulin-dependent kinase II α subunit
   2504..2749    +  CDS            Kcnb1 (fragment): KCNB1_RAT - Experimental evidence at protein level: Swiss-Prot protein existence level 1. Voltage-gated potassium channel that mediates transmembrane potassium transport in excitable membranes, primarily in the brain, but also in the pancreas and cardiovascular system. Contributes to the regulation of the action potential (AP) repolarization, duration and frequency of repetitive AP firing in neurons, muscle cells and endocrine cells and plays a role in homeostatic attenuation of electrical excitability throughout the brain (PubMed:10024359, PubMed:10618149, PubMed:12451110, PubMed:17379638, Pu
   2750..3442    +  CDS            mScarlet: mScarlet is a basic (constitutively fluorescent) red fluorescent protein published in 2016, derived from synthetic construct. It has moderate acid sensitivity.
   3446..3470    +  misc_feature   MCS (fragment): pBluescript multiple cloning site
   3470..4058    +  misc_feature   WPRE: woodchuck hepatitis virus posttranscriptional regulatory element
   4090..4566    +  polyA_signal   hGH poly(A) signal: human growth hormone polyadenylation signal
   4606..4746    +  repeat_region  AAV2 ITR: inverted terminal repeat of adeno-associated virus serotype 2 inverted
   4751..4802    -  misc_feature   bom (fragment): basis of mobility region from pBR322
   4821..5276    +  rep_origin     f1 ori (sequence partly withheld): f1 bacteriophage origin of replication; arrow indicates direction of (+) strand synthesis
   5277..5326    -  misc_feature   bom (fragment): basis of mobility region from pBR322
   5428..5463    -  CDS            rop (fragment): Rop protein, which maintains plasmids at low copy number; rop
   5558..5662    +  promoter       AmpR promoter: bla
   5663..6523    +  CDS            AmpR: β-lactamase; bla; confers resistance to ampicillin, carbenicillin, and related antibiotics
   6694..7282    +  rep_origin     ori: high-copy-number ColE1/pMB1/pBR322/pUC origin of replication
