[The description below was written by a language model from this plasmid's Addgene catalogue record and pLannotate feature annotations shown in this document.]
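Description:
pAAV-CamKIIa-C1V1(t/t)-mScarlet-KV2.1 is an AAV transfer plasmid of about 7.3 kb for expressing a soma-restricted, red-shifted excitatory opsin in excitatory neurons. It is propagated in bacteria through a high-copy ColE1/pUC-type origin with ampicillin selection (AmpR under its own bla promoter), and it also carries an f1 phage origin. The catalogue lists the backbone as pcDNA, but the annotated layout is that of a typical AAV2 ITR-flanked vector. One ITR is detected intact downstream of the cassette, while the upstream one appears only as short fragments in the annotation. Partial detection of this kind is common for these repeat-rich, recombination-prone elements.

Between the ITRs, the mouse CaMKIIα promoter drives the payload, biasing expression toward excitatory neurons. The C1V1(t/t) opsin coding sequence is not itself annotated; it presumably occupies the unannotated stretch between the promoter and the first called coding feature. That feature is a fragment matching rat Kcnb1 (Kv2.1), which supplies the soma-targeting motif that clusters the fusion at the cell body and proximal dendrites. In the sequenced record this fragment lies directly upstream of mScarlet, so the order appears to be opsin–Kv2.1 motif–mScarlet rather than the order implied by the name. The catalogue's mouse species entry fits the promoter rather than the opsin. A WPRE follows to enhance transcript stability and expression, and the human growth hormone polyadenylation signal terminates the transcript.

The stated purpose is dense expression of soma-localized C1V1(t/t) in excitatory neurons. Confining the opsin to the soma reduces off-target activation of neurites and so suits single-cell-resolution photostimulation, with mScarlet marking expressing cells. The record indicates it is also distributed as an AAV9 viral preparation.
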