Addgene plasmid #124650: pAAV-CamKIIa-C1V1(t/t)-mScarlet-KV2.1
Purpose: Soma-localized C1V1(t/t) for dense expression in excitatory neurons
Depositing lab: Christopher Harvey. Publication: Single-neuron perturbations reveal feature-specific competition in V1. Chettih SN, Harvey CD. Nature. 2019 Mar 6. pii: 10.1038/s41586-019-0997-6. doi: 10.1038/s41586-019-0997-6. PubMed 30842660.
Backbone
  Vector backbone: pcDNA
  Backbone manufacturer: Genscript
  Backbone size w/o insert (bp): 4000
  Total vector size (bp): 7318
  Vector type: Mammalian Expression, AAV
Growth in bacteria
  Bacterial resistance: Ampicillin, 100 μg/mL
  Growth temperature: 37°C
  Growth strain: NEB Stable
  Copy number: High Copy
Gene/Insert
  Gene/Insert name: C1V1
  Species: M. musculus (mouse)
  Insert size (bp): 3262
  Promoter: CamKIIa
  Tag / fusion protein: mScarlet (C terminal on insert)
  Cloning method: Unknown
  Sequencing primers: 5′ ---; 3′ ---
Resource information
  A portion of this plasmid was derived from a plasmid made by: Genscript
Terms and licenses: Academic/Nonprofit Terms; Industry Terms: Not Available to Industry
How to cite: pAAV-CamKIIa-C1V1(t/t)-mScarlet-KV2.1 was a gift from Christopher Harvey (Addgene plasmid # 124650 ; http://n2t.net/addgene:124650 ; RRID:Addgene_124650) For viral preps, please replace (Addgene plasmid # 124650) in the above sentence with: (Addgene viral prep # 124650-AAV9)
